Addgene plasmid #79636: pLV_Zika_Flag_NS4A
Purpose: Third generation Self-inactivating lentivector expressing NS4A from Zika virus
Depositing lab: Vaithi Arumugaswami. Depositing organization: Cedars-Sinai Medical Center.
Backbone
  Vector backbone: pLV
  Vector type: Mammalian Expression, Lentiviral
  Selectable markers: Puromycin
Growth in bacteria
  Bacterial resistance: Ampicillin, 100 μg/mL
  Growth temperature: 37°C
  Growth strain: NEB Stable
  Copy number: Unknown
Gene/Insert
  Gene/Insert name: NS4A
  Species: Zika virus, Asian genotype, PRVABC59 strain
  Promoter: EF1
  Tag / fusion protein: Flag (N terminal on backbone)
  Cloning method: Restriction Enzyme; 5′ cloning site AgeI (not destroyed); 3′ cloning site XhoI (not destroyed)
  Sequencing primers: 5′ unknown; 3′ pCDH-rev
Terms and licenses: Academic/Nonprofit Terms; Industry Terms: Not Available to Industry
How to cite: pLV_Zika_Flag_NS4A was a gift from Vaithi Arumugaswami (Addgene plasmid # 79636 ; http://n2t.net/addgene:79636 ; RRID:Addgene_79636)
