[The description below was written by a language model from this plasmid's Addgene catalogue record and pLannotate feature annotations shown in this document.]
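Description:
pLV_Zika_Flag_NS4A is a third-generation, self-inactivating lentiviral transfer plasmid of about 10.1 kb, built on a pLV backbone for expression of the Zika virus NS4A protein (Asian genotype, strain PRVABC59) in mammalian cells. It is propagated in E. coli through a high-copy ColE1/pUC-type origin with ampicillin resistance, and it also carries an f1 origin. The backbone outside the viral region contains an SV40/EM7-driven bleomycin/Zeocin resistance cassette, although the catalogue lists only puromycin as the mammalian selectable marker.

The viral genome is transcribed in packaging cells from a CMV enhancer/promoter fused to a truncated HIV-1 5' LTR, which removes the need for Tat. It is followed by the Ψ packaging signal with a gag fragment, the Rev response element for Rev-dependent nuclear export, and the cPPT/CTS, which aids nuclear import. The downstream LTR is annotated as truncated, in keeping with the stated self-inactivating design, and is followed by a bGH polyadenylation signal.

The internal expression cassette uses an EF-1α core promoter joined to an HTLV-1 LTR segment, a common composite promoter arrangement. This drives an N-terminal FLAG tag fused to the NS4A coding region, which was cloned between AgeI and XhoI. The annotation tool matched this roughly 380 nt segment to the Zika polyprotein and displayed generic text about NS5, but the catalogue identifies the insert as NS4A. An EMCV IRES then allows puromycin N-acetyltransferase to be translated from the same transcript, so puromycin selection enriches for cells expressing the viral protein, and a WPRE enhances transcript expression. The construct suits transient or stable expression of FLAG-detectable NS4A for studying the function of this individual Zika protein in host cells.
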