Features (pLannotate 1.2.2; 33 found; start..end, strand, type, name):
    131..330     +  promoter       CMV promoter: human cytomegalovirus (CMV) immediate early promoter
    348..528     +  LTR            5' LTR (truncated): truncated 5' long terminal repeat (LTR) from HIV-1
    575..700     +  misc_feature   HIV-1 Ψ: packaging signal of human immunodeficiency virus type 1
    684..1047    +  CDS            HIV-1 gag (fragment): gag protein from human immunodeficiency virus 1; gag
   1193..1426    +  misc_feature   RRE: The Rev response element (RRE) of HIV-1 allows for Rev-dependent mRNA export from the nucleus to the cytoplasm.
   1803..1903    +  CDS            Rev (fragment): human immunodeficiency virus 1 (HIV-1) Rev protein; rev; enhances nuclear export of unspliced and incompletely spliced viral mRNAs
   1953..2070    +  misc_feature   cPPT/CTS: central polypurine tract and central termination sequence of HIV-1
   2148..2359    +  promoter       EF-1α core promoter: core promoter for human elongation factor EF-1α
   2372..2640    +  LTR            5' LTR (truncated): truncated 5' long terminal repeat (LTR) from human T-cell leukemia virus (HTLV) type 1
   2682..2702    +  CDS            FLAG (fragment): FLAG® epitope tag, followed by an enterokinase cleavage site
   2709..3089    +  CDS            POLG_ZIKVF (fragment): Experimental evidence at protein level: Swiss-Prot protein existence level 1. [RNA-directed RNA polymerase NS5]: Replicates the viral (+) and (-) RNA genome, and performs the capping of genomes in the cytoplasm (PubMed:30951555). Methylates viral RNA cap at guanine N-7 and ribose 2'-O positions. Once sufficient NS5 is expressed, binds to the cap-proximal structure and inhibits further translation of the viral genome (By similarity). Besides its role in RNA genome replication, also prevents the establishment of a cellular antiviral state by blocking the interferon-alpha/beta (IFN-alpha/beta) si
   3138..3710    +  misc_feature   IRES: internal ribosome entry site (IRES) of the encephalomyocarditis virus (EMCV)
   3719..4315    +  CDS            PuroR: puromycin N-acetyltransferase; pac from Streptomyces alboniger; confers resistance to puromycin
   4331..4919    +  misc_feature   WPRE: woodchuck hepatitis virus posttranscriptional regulatory element
   4936..5439    +  CDS            nef (fragment): NEF_HV1LA - Experimental evidence at protein level: Swiss-Prot protein existence level 1. Extracellular Nef protein targets CD4(+) T-lymphocytes for apoptosis by interacting with CXCR4 surface receptors. From Human immunodeficiency virus type 1 group M subtype B (isolate Lai) (HIV-1).
   5446..5626    +  LTR            5' LTR (truncated): truncated 5' long terminal repeat (LTR) from HIV-1
   5658..5882    +  polyA_signal   bGH poly(A) signal: bovine growth hormone polyadenylation signal
   5886..5907    +  promoter       SV40 promoter (fragment): SV40 enhancer and early promoter
   5928..6356    +  rep_origin     f1 ori (sequence partly withheld): f1 bacteriophage origin of replication; arrow indicates direction of (+) strand synthesis
   6370..6699    +  promoter       SV40 promoter: SV40 enhancer and early promoter
   6747..6794    +  promoter       EM7 promoter: synthetic bacterial promoter&nbsp
   6813..7187    +  CDS            BleoR: antibiotic-binding protein; Sh ble from Streptoalloteichus hindustanus; confers resistance to bleomycin, phleomycin, and Zeocin™
   7197..7322    +  CDS            ble (fragment): BLE_KLEPN - Experimental evidence at protein level: Swiss-Prot protein existence level 1. Binding protein with a strong affinity to the bleomycin family of antibiotics. Binds to CL990; an antimitotic-antibiotic compound. From Klebsiella pneumoniae.
   7317..7438    +  polyA_signal   SV40 poly(A) signal: SV40 polyadenylation signal
   7511..7527    -  protein_bind   lac operator: The lac repressor binds to the lac operator to inhibit transcription in E. coli. This inhibition can be relieved by adding lactose or isopropyl-β-D-thiogalactopyranoside (IPTG). lac repressor encoded by lacI
   7535..7565    -  promoter       lac promoter: promoter for the E. coli lac operon
   7580..7601    -  protein_bind   CAP binding site: CAP binding activates transcription in the presence of cAMP. E. coli catabolite activator protein
   7614..7706    -  CDS            lacI (fragment): lac repressor; lacI; The lac repressor binds to the lac operator to inhibit transcription in E. coli. This inhibition can be relieved by adding lactose or isopropyl-β-D-thiogalactopyranoside (IPTG).
   7889..8477    -  rep_origin     ori: high-copy-number ColE1/pMB1/pBR322/pUC origin of replication
   8648..9508    -  CDS            AmpR: β-lactamase; bla; confers resistance to ampicillin, carbenicillin, and related antibiotics
   9509..9613    -  promoter       AmpR promoter: bla
   9672..9724    -  misc_feature   bom (fragment): basis of mobility region from pBR322
   9879..130     +  enhancer       CMV enhancer (across the origin): human cytomegalovirus immediate early enhancer
>Addgene plasmid #79636 | pLV_Zika_Flag_NS4A | depositor full sequence | sequence record 148804 | Full Sequence
TATGCCAAGTACGCCCCCTATTGACGTCAATGACGGTAAATGGCCCGCCTGGCATTATGCCCAGTACATG
ACCTTATGGGACTTTCCTACTTGGCAGTACATCTACGTATTAGTCATCGCTATTACCATGGTGATGCGGT
TTTGGCAGTACATCAATGGGCGTGGATAGCGGTTTGACTCACGGGGATTTCCAAGTCTCCACCCCATTGA
CGTCAATGGGAGTTTGTTTTGGCACCAAAATCAACGGGACTTTCCAAAATGTCGTAACAACTCCGCCCCA
TTGACGCAAATGGGCGGTAGGCGTGTACGGTGGGAGGTCTATATAAGCAGCGCGTTTTGCCTGTACTGGG
TCTCTCTGGTTAGACCAGATCTGAGCCTGGGAGCTCTCTGGCTAACTAGGGAACCCACTGCTTAAGCCTC
AATAAAGCTTGCCTTGAGTGCTTCAAGTAGTGTGTGCCCGTCTGTTGTGTGACTCTGGTAACTAGAGATC
CCTCAGACCCTTTTAGTCAGTGTGGAAAATCTCTAGCAGTGGCGCCCGAACAGGGACTTGAAAGCGAAAG
GGAAACCAGAGGAGCTCTCTCGACGCAGGACTCGGCTTGCTGAAGCGCGCACGGCAAGAGGCGAGGGGCG
GCGACTGGTGAGTACGCCAAAAATTTTGACTAGCGGAGGCTAGAAGGAGAGAGATGGGTGCGAGAGCGTC
AGTATTAAGCGGGGGAGAATTAGATCGCGATGGGAAAAAATTCGGTTAAGGCCAGGGGGAAAGAAAAAAT
ATAAATTAAAACATATAGTATGGGCAAGCAGGGAGCTAGAACGATTCGCAGTTAATCCTGGCCTGTTAGA
AACATCAGAAGGCTGTAGACAAATACTGGGACAGCTACAACCATCCCTTCAGACAGGATCAGAAGAACTT
AGATCATTATATAATACAGTAGCAACCCTCTATTGTGTGCATCAAAGGATAGAGATAAAAGACACCAAGG
AAGCTTTAGACAAGATAGAGGAAGAGCAAAACAAAAGTAAGACCACCGCACAGCAAGCGGCCGCTGATCT
TCAGACCTGGAGGAGGAGATATGAGGGACAATTGGAGAAGTGAATTATATAAATATAAAGTAGTAAAAAT
TGAACCATTAGGAGTAGCACCCACCAAGGCAAAGAGAAGAGTGGTGCAGAGAGAAAAAAGAGCAGTGGGA
ATAGGAGCTTTGTTCCTTGGGTTCTTGGGAGCAGCAGGAAGCACTATGGGCGCAGCGTCAATGACGCTGA
CGGTACAGGCCAGACAATTATTGTCTGGTATAGTGCAGCAGCAGAACAATTTGCTGAGGGCTATTGAGGC
GCAACAGCATCTGTTGCAACTCACAGTCTGGGGCATCAAGCAGCTCCAGGCAAGAATCCTGGCTGTGGAA
AGATACCTAAAGGATCAACAGCTCCTGGGGATTTGGGGTTGCTCTGGAAAACTCATTTGCACCACTGCTG
TGCCTTGGAATGCTAGTTGGAGTAATAAATCTCTGGAACAGATTTGGAATCACACGACCTGGATGGAGTG
GGACAGAGAAATTAACAATTACACAAGCTTAATACACTCCTTAATTGAAGAATCGCAAAACCAGCAAGAA
AAGAATGAACAAGAATTATTGGAATTAGATAAATGGGCAAGTTTGTGGAATTGGTTTAACATAACAAATT
GGCTGTGGTATATAAAATTATTCATAATGATAGTAGGAGGCTTGGTAGGTTTAAGAATAGTTTTTGCTGT
ACTTTCTATAGTGAATAGAGTTAGGCAGGGATATTCACCATTATCGTTTCAGACCCACCTCCCAACCCCG
AGGGGACCCGACAGGCCCGAAGGAATAGAAGAAGAAGGTGGAGAGAGAGACAGAGACAGATCCATTCGAT
TAGTGAACGGATCGGCACTGCGTGCGCCAATTCTGCAGACAAATGGCAGTATTCATCCACAATTTTAAAA
GAAAAGGGGGGATTGGGGGGTACAGTGCAGGGGAAAGAATAGTAGACATAATAGCAACAGACATACAAAC
TAAAGAATTACAAAAACAAATTACAAAAATTCAAAATTTTCGGGTTTATTACAGGGACAGCAGAGATCCA
GTTTGGTTAATTCTAGTGGATCTGCGATCGCTCCGGTGCCCGTCAGTGGGCAGAGCGCACATCGCCCACA
GTCCCCGAGAAGTTGGGGGGAGGGGTCGGCAATTGAACGGGTGCCTAGAGAAGGTGGCGCGGGGTAAACT
GGGAAAGTGATGTCGTGTACTGGCTCCGCCTTTTTCCCGAGGGTGGGGGAGAACCGTATATAAGTGCAGT
AGTCGCCGTGAACGTTCTTTTTCGCAACGGGTTTGCCGCCAGAACACAGCTGAAGCTTCGAGGGGCTCGC
ATCTCTCCTTCACGCGCCCGCCGCCCTACCTGAGGCCGCCATCCACGCCGGTTGAGTCGCGTTCTGCCGC
CTCCCGCCTGTGGTGCCTCCTGAACTGCGTCCGCCGTCTAGGTAAGTTTAAAGCTCAGGTCGAGACCGGG
CCTTTGTCCGGCGCTCCCTTGGAGCCTACCTAGACTCAGCCGGCTCTCCACGCTTTGCCTGACCCTGCTT
GCTCAACTCTACGTCTTTGTTTCGTTTTCTGTTCTGCGCCGTTACAGATCCAAGCTGTGACCGGCGCCTA
CCACCGGTCACCATGGCCGACTACAAAGACGACGATGACAAGTCCGGGGGAGCGGCTTTTGGAGTGATGG
AAGCCCTGGGAACACTGCCAGGACACATGACAGAGAGATTCCAGGAAGCCATTGACAACCTCGCTGTGCT
CATGCGGGCAGAGACTGGAAGCAGGCCTTACAAAGCCGCGGCGGCCCAATTGCCGGAGACCCTAGAGACC
ATAATGCTTTTGGGGTTGCTGGGAACAGTCTCGCTGGGAATCTTCTTCGTCTTGATGAGGAACAAGGGCA
TAGGGAAGATGGGCTTTGGAATGGTGACTCTTGGGGCCAGCGCATGGCTCATGTGGCTCTCGGAAATTGA
GCCAGCCAGAATTGCATGTGTCCTCATTGTTGTGTTCCTATTGCTGGTGGTGCTCATACCTGAGCCAGAA
AAGCAAAGATAGCACTCGAGGATATCGACGCGTGAAGCTTAGCGGCCGCAAATTCCGCCCCTCTCCCTCC
CCCCCCCCTAACGTTACTGGCCGAAGCCGCTTGGAATAAGGCCGGTGTGCGTTTGTCTATATGTTATTTT
CCACCATATTGCCGTCTTTTGGCAATGTGAGGGCCCGGAAACCTGGCCCTGTCTTCTTGACGAGCATTCC
TAGGGGTCTTTCCCCTCTCGCCAAAGGAATGCAAGGTCTGTTGAATGTCGTGAAGGAAGCAGTTCCTCTG
GAAGCTTCTTGAAGACAAACAACGTCTGTAGCGACCCTTTGCAGGCAGCGGAACCCCCCACCTGGCGACA
GGTGCCTCTGCGGCCAAAAGCCACGTGTATAAGATACACCTGCAAAGGCGGCACAACCCCAGTGCCACGT
TGTGAGTTGGATAGTTGTGGAAAGAGTCAAATGGCTCTCCTCAAGCGTATTCAACAAGGGGCTGAAGGAT
GCCCAGAAGGTACCCCATTGTATGGGATCTGATCTGGGGCCTCGGTGCACATGCTTTACATGTGTTTAGT
CGAGGTTAAAAAAACGTCTAGGCCCCCCGAACCACGGGGACGTGGTTTTCCTTTGAAAAACACGATAATA
CCATGGCCACCGAGTACAAGCCCACGGTGCGCCTCGCCACCCGCGACGACGTCCCCCGGGCCGTACGCAC
CCTCGCCGCCGCGTTCGCCGACTACCCCGCCACGCGCCACACCGTCGACCCGGACCGCCACATCGAGCGG
GTCACCGAGCTGCAAGAACTCTTCCTCACGCGCGTCGGGCTCGACATCGGCAAGGTGTGGGTCGCGGACG
ACGGCGCCGCGGTGGCGGTCTGGACCACGCCGGAGAGCGTCGAAGCGGGGGCGGTGTTCGCCGAGATCGG
CTCGCGCATGGCCGAGTTGAGCGGTTCCCGGCTGGCCGCGCAGCAACAGATGGAAGGCCTCCTGGCGCCG
CACCGGCCCAAGGAGCCCGCGTGGTTCCTGGCCACCGTCGGCGTCTCGCCCGACCACCAGGGCAAGGGTC
TGGGCAGCGCCGTCGTGCTCCCCGGAGTGGAGGCGGCCGAGCGCGCTGGGGTGCCCGCCTTCCTGGAGAC
CTCCGCGCCCCGCAACCTCCCCTTCTACGAGCGGCTCGGCTTCACCGTCACCGCCGACGTCGAGGTGCCC
GAAGGACCGCGCACCTGGTGCATGACCCGCAAGCCCGGTGCCTGAGTTCGCGTCTGGAACAATCAACCTC
TGGATTACAAAATTTGTGAAAGATTGACTGGTATTCTTAACTATGTTGCTCCTTTTACGCTATGTGGATA
CGCTGCTTTAATGCCTTTGTATCATGCTATTGCTTCCCGTATGGCTTTCATTTTCTCCTCCTTGTATAAA
TCCTGGTTGCTGTCTCTTTATGAGGAGTTGTGGCCCGTTGTCAGGCAACGTGGCGTGGTGTGCACTGTGT
TTGCTGACGCAACCCCCACTGGTTGGGGCATTGCCACCACCTGTCAGCTCCTTTCCGGGACTTTCGCTTT
CCCCCTCCCTATTGCCACGGCGGAACTCATCGCCGCCTGCCTTGCCCGCTGCTGGACAGGGGCTCGGCTG
TTGGGCACTGACAATTCCGTGGTGTTGTCGGGGAAGCTGACGTCCTTTCCATGGCTGCTCGCCTGTGTTG
CCACCTGGATTCTGCGCGGGACGTCCTTCTGCTACGTCCCTTCGGCCCTCAATCCAGCGGACCTTCCTTC
CCGCGGCCTGCTGCCGGCTCTGCGGCCTCTTCCGCGTCTTCGCCTTCGCCCTCAGACGAGTCGGATCTCC
CTTTGGGCCGCCTCCCCGCCTGGAATTAATTCTGCAGTCGAGACCTAGAAAAACATGGAGCAATCACAAG
TAGCAATACAGCAGCTACCAATGCTGATTGTGCCTGGCTAGAAGCACAAGAGGAGGAGGAGGTGGGTTTT
CCAGTCACACCTCAGGTACCTTTAAGACCAATGACTTACAAGGCAGCTGTAGATCTTAGCCACTTTTTAA
AAGAAAAGGGGGGACTGGAAGGGCTAATTCACTCCCAACGAAGACAAGATATCCTTGATCTGTGGATCTA
CCACACACAAGGCTACTTCCCTGATTGGCAGAACTACACACCAGGGCCAGGGATCAGATATCCACTGACC
TTTGGATGGTGCTACAAGCTAGTACCAGTTGAGCAAGAGAAGGTAGAAGAAGCCAATGAAGGAGAGAACA
CCCGCTTGTTACACCCTGTGAGCCTGCATGGGATGGATGACCCGGAGAGAGAAGTATTAGAGTGGAGGTT
TGACAGCCGCCTAGCATTTCATCACATGGCCCGAGAGCTGCATCCGGACTGTACTGGGTCTCTCTGGTTA
GACCAGATCTGAGCCTGGGAGCTCTCTGGCTAACTAGGGAACCCACTGCTTAAGCCTCAATAAAGCTTGC
CTTGAGTGCTTCAAGTAGTGTGTGCCCGTCTGTTGTGTGACTCTGGTAACTAGAGATCCCTCAGACCCTT
TTAGTCAGTGTGGAAAATCTCTAGCAGGGCCCGTTTAAACCCGCTGATCAGCCTCGACTGTGCCTTCTAG
TTGCCAGCCATCTGTTGTTTGCCCCTCCCCCGTGCCTTCCTTGACCCTGGAAGGTGCCACTCCCACTGTC
CTTTCCTAATAAAATGAGGAAATTGCATCGCATTGTCTGAGTAGGTGTCATTCTATTCTGGGGGGTGGGG
TGGGGCAGGACAGCAAGGGGGAGGATTGGGAAGACAATAGCAGGCATGCTGGGGATGCGGTGGGCTCTAT
GGCTTCTGAGGCGGAAAGAACCAGCTGGGGCTCTAGGGGGTATCCCC
[124 nt withheld, positions 5928-6051]
C
[91 nt withheld, positions 6053-6143]
A
[49 nt withheld, positions 6145-6193]
CCTTTGACGTTGGAGTCCACGTTCTTT
[37 nt withheld, positions 6221-6257]
ACCCTATCTCGGTCTATTCTTTTGATTTATAAGGGATTTTGCCGATTTCGGCCTATTGGTTAAAAAATGA
GCTGATTTAACAAAAATTTAACGCGAATTAATTCTGTGGAATGTGTGTCAGTTAGGGTGTGGAAAGTCCC
CAGGCTCCCCAGCAGGCAGAAGTATGCAAAGCATGCATCTCAATTAGTCAGCAACCAGGTGTGGAAAGTC
CCCAGGCTCCCCAGCAGGCAGAAGTATGCAAAGCATGCATCTCAATTAGTCAGCAACCATAGTCCCGCCC
CTAACTCCGCCCATCCCGCCCCTAACTCCGCCCAGTTCCGCCCATTCTCCGCCCCATGGCTGACTAATTT
TTTTTATTTATGCAGAGGCCGAGGCCGCCTCTGCCTCTGAGCTATTCCAGAAGTAGTGAGGAGGCTTTTT
TGGAGGCCTAGGCTTTTGCAAAAAGCTCCCGGGAGCTTGTATATCCATTTTCGGATCTGATCAGCACGTG
TTGACAATTAATCATCGGCATAGTATATCGGCATAGTATAATACGACAAGGTGAGGAACTAAACCATGGC
CAAGTTGACCAGTGCCGTTCCGGTGCTCACCGCGCGCGACGTCGCCGGAGCGGTCGAGTTCTGGACCGAC
CGGCTCGGGTTCTCCCGGGACTTCGTGGAGGACGACTTCGCCGGTGTGGTCCGGGACGACGTGACCCTGT
TCATCAGCGCGGTCCAGGACCAGGTGGTGCCGGACAACACCCTGGCCTGGGTGTGGGTGCGCGGCCTGGA
CGAGCTGTACGCCGAGTGGTCGGAGGTCGTGTCCACGAACTTCCGGGACGCCTCCGGGCCGGCCATGACC
GAGATCGGCGAGCAGCCGTGGGGGCGGGAGTTCGCCCTGCGCGACCCGGCCGGCAACTGCGTGCACTTCG
TGGCCGAGGAGCAGGACTGACACGTGCTACGAGATTTCGATTCCACCGCCGCCTTCTATGAAAGGTTGGG
CTTCGGAATCGTTTTCCGGGACGCCGGCTGGATGATCCTCCAGCGCGGGGATCTCATGCTGGAGTTCTTC
GCCCACCCCAACTTGTTTATTGCAGCTTATAATGGTTACAAATAAAGCAATAGCATCACAAATTTCACAA
ATAAAGCATTTTTTTCACTGCATTCTAGTTGTGGTTTGTCCAAACTCATCAATGTATCTTATCATGTCTG
TATACCGTCGACCTCTAGCTAGAGCTTGGCGTAATCATGGTCATAGCTGTTTCCTGTGTGAAATTGTTAT
CCGCTCACAATTCCACACAACATACGAGCCGGAAGCATAAAGTGTAAAGCCTGGGGTGCCTAATGAGTGA
GCTAACTCACATTAATTGCGTTGCGCTCACTGCCCGCTTTCCAGTCGGGAAACCTGTCGTGCCAGCTGCA
TTAATGAATCGGCCAACGCGCGGGGAGAGGCGGTTTGCGTATTGGGCGCTCTTCCGCTTCCTCGCTCACT
GACTCGCTGCGCTCGGTCGTTCGGCTGCGGCGAGCGGTATCAGCTCACTCAAAGGCGGTAATACGGTTAT
CCACAGAATCAGGGGATAACGCAGGAAAGAACATGTGAGCAAAAGGCCAGCAAAAGGCCAGGAACCGTAA
AAAGGCCGCGTTGCTGGCGTTTTTCCATAGGCTCCGCCCCCCTGACGAGCATCACAAAAATCGACGCTCA
AGTCAGAGGTGGCGAAACCCGACAGGACTATAAAGATACCAGGCGTTTCCCCCTGGAAGCTCCCTCGTGC
GCTCTCCTGTTCCGACCCTGCCGCTTACCGGATACCTGTCCGCCTTTCTCCCTTCGGGAAGCGTGGCGCT
TTCTCATAGCTCACGCTGTAGGTATCTCAGTTCGGTGTAGGTCGTTCGCTCCAAGCTGGGCTGTGTGCAC
GAACCCCCCGTTCAGCCCGACCGCTGCGCCTTATCCGGTAACTATCGTCTTGAGTCCAACCCGGTAAGAC
ACGACTTATCGCCACTGGCAGCAGCCACTGGTAACAGGATTAGCAGAGCGAGGTATGTAGGCGGTGCTAC
AGAGTTCTTGAAGTGGTGGCCTAACTACGGCTACACTAGAAGAACAGTATTTGGTATCTGCGCTCTGCTG
AAGCCAGTTACCTTCGGAAAAAGAGTTGGTAGCTCTTGATCCGGCAAACAAACCACCGCTGGTAGCGGTG
GTTTTTTTGTTTGCAAGCAGCAGATTACGCGCAGAAAAAAAGGATCTCAAGAAGATCCTTTGATCTTTTC
TACGGGGTCTGACGCTCAGTGGAACGAAAACTCACGTTAAGGGATTTTGGTCATGAGATTATCAAAAAGG
ATCTTCACCTAGATCCTTTTAAATTAAAAATGAAGTTTTAAATCAATCTAAAGTATATATGAGTAAACTT
GGTCTGACAGTTACCAATGCTTAATCAGTGAGGCACCTATCTCAGCGATCTGTCTATTTCGTTCATCCAT
AGTTGCCTGACTCCCCGTCGTGTAGATAACTACGATACGGGAGGGCTTACCATCTGGCCCCAGTGCTGCA
ATGATACCGCGAGACCCACGCTCACCGGCTCCAGATTTATCAGCAATAAACCAGCCAGCCGGAAGGGCCG
AGCGCAGAAGTGGTCCTGCAACTTTATCCGCCTCCATCCAGTCTATTAATTGTTGCCGGGAAGCTAGAGT
AAGTAGTTCGCCAGTTAATAGTTTGCGCAACGTTGTTGCCATTGCTACAGGCATCGTGGTGTCACGCTCG
TCGTTTGGTATGGCTTCATTCAGCTCCGGTTCCCAACGATCAAGGCGAGTTACATGATCCCCCATGTTGT
GCAAAAAAGCGGTTAGCTCCTTCGGTCCTCCGATCGTTGTCAGAAGTAAGTTGGCCGCAGTGTTATCACT
CATGGTTATGGCAGCACTGCATAATTCTCTTACTGTCATGCCATCCGTAAGATGCTTTTCTGTGACTGGT
GAGTACTCAACCAAGTCATTCTGAGAATAGTGTATGCGGCGACCGAGTTGCTCTTGCCCGGCGTCAATAC
GGGATAATACCGCGCCACATAGCAGAACTTTAAAAGTGCTCATCATTGGAAAACGTTCTTCGGGGCGAAA
ACTCTCAAGGATCTTACCGCTGTTGAGATCCAGTTCGATGTAACCCACTCGTGCACCCAACTGATCTTCA
GCATCTTTTACTTTCACCAGCGTTTCTGGGTGAGCAAAAACAGGAAGGCAAAATGCCGCAAAAAAGGGAA
TAAGGGCGACACGGAAATGTTGAATACTCATACTCTTCCTTTTTCAATATTATTGAAGCATTTATCAGGG
TTATTGTCTCATGAGCGGATACATATTTGAATGTATTTAGAAAAATAAACAAATAGGGGTTCCGCGCACA
TTTCCCCGAAAAGTGCCACCTGACGTCGACGGATCGGGAGATCTCCCGATCCCCTATGGTGCACTCTCAG
TACAATCTGCTCTGATGCCGCATAGTTAAGCCAGTATCTGCTCCCTGCTTGTGTGTTGGAGGTCGCTGAG
TAGTGCGCGAGCAAAATTTAAGCTACAACAAGGCAAGGCTTGACCGACAATTGCATGAAGAATCTGCTTA
GGGTTAGGCGTTTTGCGCTGCTTCGCGATGTACGGGCCAGATATACGCGTTGACATTGATTATTGACTAG
TTATTAATAGTAATCAATTACGGGGTCATTAGTTCATAGCCCATATATGGAGTTCCGCGTTACATAACTT
ACGGTAAATGGCCCGCCTGGCTGACCGCCCAACGACCCCCGCCCATTGACGTCAATAATGACGTATGTTC
CCATAGTAACGCCAATAGGGACTTTCCATTGACGTCAATGGGTGGAGTATTTACGGTAAACTGCCCACTT
GGCAGTACATCAAGTGTATCA
