>Addgene plasmid #79636 | pLV_Zika_Flag_NS4A | addgene partial sequence | sequence record 151158 | pCDH-rev 5'-GCATTCCTTTGGCGAGAG-3'
GTCAAGAAGACAGGGCCAGGTTTCCGGGCCCTCACATTGCCAAAAGACGGCAATATGGTGGAAAATAACA
TATAGACAAACGCACACCGGCCTTATTCCAAGCGGCTTCGGCCAGTAACGTTAGGGGGGGGGGAGGGAGA
GGGGCGGAATTTGCGGCCGCTAAGCTTCACGCGTCGATATCCTCGAGTGCTATCTTTGCTTTTCTGGCTC
AGGTATGAGCACCACCAGCAATAGGAACACAACAATGAGGACACATGCAATTCTGGCTGGCTCAATTTCC
GAGAGCCACATGAGCCATGCGCTGGCCCCAAGAGTCACCATTCCAAAGCCCATCTTCCCTATGCCCTTGT
TCCTCATCAAGACGAAGAAGATTCCCAGCGAGACTGTTCCCAGCAACCCCAAAAGCATTATGGTCTCTAG
GGTCTCCGGCAATTGGGCCGCCGCGGCTTTGTAAGGCCTGCTTCCAGTCTCTGCCCGCATGAGCACAGCG
AGGTTGTCAATGGCTTCCTGGAATCTCTCTGTCATGTGTCCTGGCAGTGTTCCCAGGGCTTCCATCACTC
CAAAAGCCGCTCCCCCGGACTTGTCATCGTCGTCTTTGTAGTCGGCCATGGTGACCGGTGGTAGGCGCCG
GTCACAGCTTGGATCTGTAACGGCGCAGAACAGAAAACGAAACAAAGACGTAGAGTTGAGCAAGCAGGGT
CAGGCAAAGCGTGGAGAGCCGGCTGAGTCTAGGTAGGCTCCAAGGGAGCGCCGGACAAAGGCCCGGTCTC
GACCTGAGCTTTAAACTTACCTAGACGGCGGACGCAGTTCAGGAGGCACCACAGGCGGGAGGCGGCAGAA
CGCGACTCAACCGGCGTGGATGGCGGCCTCAGGTAGGGCGGCGGGCGCGTGAAGGA
